Addgene plasmid #13952: RCAS(B) cNkx2.5 (CT#801)
Depositing lab: Cliff Tabin. Depositing organization: Harvard Medical School. Publication: Roles of BMP signaling and Nkx2.5 in patterning at the chick midgut-foregut boundary. Smith DM, Nielsen C, Tabin CJ, Roberts DJ. Development. 2000 Sep . 127(17):3671-81. PubMed 10934012.
Backbone
  Vector backbone: RCASBP(B)
  Backbone size w/o insert (bp): 11600
  Vector type: Retroviral ; avian expression
Growth in bacteria
  Bacterial resistance: Ampicillin, 100 μg/mL
  Growth temperature: 37°C
  Growth strain: DH5alpha
  Copy number: High Copy
Gene/Insert
  Gene/Insert name: Nkx2.5
  Species: G. gallus (chicken)
  Insert size (bp): 900
  Entrez Gene: NKX2-5 (a.k.a. CNKX-2.5, NKX-2.5)
  Cloning method: Restriction Enzyme; 5′ cloning site ClaI (not destroyed); 3′ cloning site ClaI (not destroyed)
  Sequencing primers: 5′ RCAS-F
Resource information
  A portion of this plasmid was derived from a plasmid made by: Drucilla Roberts
Terms and licenses: Academic/Nonprofit Terms; Industry Terms: Not Available to Industry
Depositor comments: Entire coding region of Nkx5.2.
How to cite: RCAS(B) cNkx2.5 (CT#801) was a gift from Cliff Tabin (Addgene plasmid # 13952 ; http://n2t.net/addgene:13952 ; RRID:Addgene_13952)
