[The description below was written by a language model from this plasmid's Addgene catalogue record.]
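Description:
RCAS(B) cNkx2.5 is a replication-competent avian retroviral vector built on the RCASBP(B) backbone (about 11.6 kb without insert) and carrying the chicken Nkx2.5 homeobox gene. RCAS vectors are derived from Rous sarcoma virus: the name stands for Replication-Competent ASLV LTR with a Splice acceptor. The viral src oncogene has been replaced by a unique ClaI cloning site, the "BP" designation refers to the Bryan high-titre polymerase, and "(B)" indicates the subgroup B envelope, which determines which avian cells can be infected. In bacteria the plasmid is maintained as a high-copy construct under ampicillin selection. The record includes no feature table, so the origin of replication and individual viral elements are not itemised.

The insert is roughly 900 bp and is described by the depositor as the entire coding region (the comment writes the gene as "Nkx5.2", apparently a transposition of Nkx2.5). It was cloned into the ClaI site, with ClaI retained at both ends. Because the same site flanks both ends, orientation would have to be confirmed by sequencing; the record does not state it. In RCAS designs generally, the inserted gene has no dedicated promoter. It is expressed from a spliced subgenomic message driven by the viral LTR, and no tags or reporters are recorded here. Since the provirus still encodes gag, pol and env, transfected permissive avian cells produce infectious virus that spreads through susceptible tissue. This gives sustained, widespread misexpression of the transgene. The associated publication concerns BMP signalling and Nkx2.5 in patterning the chick midgut–foregut boundary, which is consistent with using this construct for ectopic Nkx2.5 expression in chick embryonic tissue.
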