>Addgene plasmid #13952 | RCAS(B) cNkx2.5 (CT#801) | addgene partial sequence | sequence record 20165 | 13952 with RCAS-F
AGCTATTGGTAATTGTGAAATACGCTTTTGTCTGTGTGCTGCAGGAGCTGANNTGACTCTGCTGGTGGCC
TCGCGTACCACTGTGGCATCGATTCTAGACCACTGTGGCCAGGCGGTAGCTGGGACGTGCAGCCGACCAC
CATGTTTCCTAGCCCTGTGACGACGACTCTCGGTCAAGGATATTTTGAACCTGGAGCAGCAGCAGCAGGG
CGGTCTGGCCCCCATGGAGCTCTCTTCGCCCTCCTGCATGTTGGCCACCTTCAAGCAGGAGGCGTTCGGC
TCCGAGCCGCCCGCCCTGCCCGAGCTCCCCGAGCCGCCCCCGGCCAAGCCGCCCGCCGCCTTCCCCGGCC
CCTACTACGTGAAGAGCTACGGGGAGATGGACACGGCCAAGGATTCCAAGGCGGACAAGAAAGAACTGTG
TGCCCTGCACAAGAGTCTGGAGCAGGAGAAGAGAGAGCTGGAGGATCCCGAGCGGCCCAGACAGAGGAAG
AGGAGGAAACCCCGCGTCCTCTTTTCTCAAGCCCAAGTCTACGAACTGGAGAGAAGGTTCAAGCAGCAGA
AATACCTCTCAGCTCCCGAGAGAGACCATCTAGCGAACGTCCTAAAGCTCACCTCTACCCAGGTGAAAAT
TTGGTTCCAGAACAGAAGGTACAAATGCAAAAGGCAGAGACAGGGACCAGAC
